Addgene plasmid #147956: pT7-V5-SBP-C1-HsNanos1-del40-56_X
Purpose: Mammalian Expression of HsNanos1-del40-56
Depositing lab: Elisa Izaurralde. Depositing organization: Max Planck Institute for Developmental Biology. Publication: Structural basis for the Nanos-mediated recruitment of the CCR4-NOT complex and translational repression. Bhandari D, Raisch T, Weichenrieder O, Jonas S, Izaurralde E. Genes Dev. 2014 Apr 15;28(8):888-901. doi: 10.1101/gad.237289.113. PubMed 24736845.
Backbone
  Vector backbone: Unknown
  Vector type: Mammalian Expression
Growth in bacteria
  Bacterial resistance: Kanamycin, 50 μg/mL
  Growth temperature: 37°C
  Growth strain: DH5alpha
  Copy number: High Copy
Gene/Insert
  Gene/Insert name: HsNanos1-del40-56
  Species: H. sapiens (human)
  Entrez Gene: NANOS1 (a.k.a. RP11-498J9.3, NOS1)
  Cloning method: Unknown
Terms and licenses: Academic/Nonprofit Terms; Industry Terms: Not Available to Industry
Depositor comments: synthesized DNA from GeneArt. Codon optimized for Expression in human cells. Plasmids from this collection were made available to the research community and donated after the lab closed. Please note that the sequence provided by the depositing laboratory may be theoretical/predicted or based on Sanger sequencing results. There may be discrepancies between sequencing results obtained by Addgene and the depositor sequence. If an Addgene verified sequence is not available, please contact before placing your order to request that our lab fully sequence the plasmid.
How to cite: pT7-V5-SBP-C1-HsNanos1-del40-56_X was a gift from Elisa Izaurralde (Addgene plasmid # 147956 ; http://n2t.net/addgene:147956 ; RRID:Addgene_147956)
