[The description below was written by a language model from this plasmid's Addgene catalogue record and pLannotate feature annotations shown in this document.]
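Description:
pT7-V5-SBP-C1-HsNanos1-del40-56_X is a 5,057-nt mammalian expression plasmid encoding a deletion variant of human NANOS1. The catalogue lists the backbone as unknown, but the annotated layout shows a CMV enhancer/promoter driving the insert, followed by an MCS remnant and an SV40 polyadenylation signal. A separate NeoR/KanR cassette sits under tandem bacterial (AmpR) and SV40 early promoters and ends in an HSV TK poly(A) signal. This dual-promoter arrangement lets the Tn5 aminoglycoside phosphotransferase confer kanamycin resistance in E. coli and, in principle, G418 resistance in mammalian cells. Propagation relies on a high-copy ColE1/pUC-type origin, and an f1 origin is also present. Several short annotated fragments (HIV-1 LTR, SV40 large T antigen, ble, bGH poly(A)) are partial sequence matches and probably not functional elements.

A T7 promoter lies between the CMV promoter and the coding region, which could also allow transcription by T7 RNA polymerase. The open reading frame begins with a V5 epitope tag and a streptavidin-binding peptide (SBP), placed N-terminally to the NANOS1 sequence. This gives a fusion that can be detected with anti-V5 antibodies and captured on streptavidin resin. The insert was made from synthetic DNA codon-optimized for human cells, and its name indicates removal of residues 40–56. The record does not state what this region does, but the associated study concerns Nanos-mediated recruitment of the CCR4-NOT complex and translational repression. The construct is therefore likely a mutant for pulldown or interaction assays in transfected human cells. The depositor's sequence may be theoretical rather than fully verified.
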