Features (pLannotate 1.2.2; 18 found; start..end, strand, type, name):
     61..364     +  enhancer       CMV enhancer: human cytomegalovirus immediate early enhancer
    365..568     +  promoter       CMV promoter: human cytomegalovirus (CMV) immediate early promoter
    564..597     +  LTR            5' LTR (truncated) (fragment): truncated 5' long terminal repeat (LTR) from HIV-1
    613..631     +  promoter       T7 promoter: promoter for bacteriophage T7 RNA polymerase
    668..709     +  CDS            V5 tag: epitope tag from simian virus 5
    731..844     +  CDS            SBP: streptavidin-binding peptide selected from a peptide library; binds streptavidin with nanomolar affinity (Keefe et al., 2001)
    857..1681    +  CDS            NANOS1 (fragment): NANO1_HUMAN - Also known as NOS1. Experimental evidence at protein level: Swiss-Prot protein existence level 1. May act as a translational repressor which regulates translation of specific mRNAs by forming a complex with PUM2 that associates with the 3'-UTR of mRNA targets. Capable of interfering with the proadhesive and anti-invasive functions of E-cadherin. Up-regulates the production of MMP14 to promote tumor cell invasion. From Homo sapiens (Human).
   1685..1721    +  misc_feature   MCS (fragment): multiple cloning site
   1738..1822    +  CDS            large T antigen (fragment): large T antigen from SV40 (simian virus 40)
   1845..1966    +  polyA_signal   SV40 poly(A) signal: SV40 polyadenylation signal
   2000..2428    -  rep_origin     f1 ori (sequence partly withheld): f1 bacteriophage origin of replication; arrow indicates direction of (+) strand synthesis
   2455..2559    +  promoter       AmpR promoter: bla
   2561..2918    +  promoter       SV40 promoter: SV40 enhancer and early promoter
   2953..3747    +  CDS            NeoR/KanR: aminoglycoside phosphotransferase from Tn5; aph(3')-II (or nptII); confers resistance to neomycin, kanamycin, and G418 (Geneticin®)
   3768..3920    +  CDS            ble (fragment): BLE_KLEPN - Experimental evidence at protein level: Swiss-Prot protein existence level 1. Binding protein with a strong affinity to the bleomycin family of antibiotics. Binds to CL990; an antimitotic-antibiotic compound. From Klebsiella pneumoniae.
   3979..4026    +  polyA_signal   HSV TK poly(A) signal: herpes simplex virus thymidine kinase polyadenylation signal (Cole and Stacy, 1985)
   4117..4133    -  polyA_signal   bGH poly(A) signal (fragment): bovine growth hormone polyadenylation signal
   4355..4943    +  rep_origin     ori: high-copy-number ColE1/pMB1/pBR322/pUC origin of replication
>Addgene plasmid #147956 | pT7-V5-SBP-C1-HsNanos1-del40-56_X | depositor full sequence | sequence record 290403 | Full Sequence
TAGTTATTAATAGTAATCAATTACGGGGTCATTAGTTCATAGCCCATATATGGAGTTCCGCGTTACATAA
CTTACGGTAAATGGCCCGCCTGGCTGACCGCCCAACGACCCCCGCCCATTGACGTCAATAATGACGTATG
TTCCCATAGTAACGCCAATAGGGACTTTCCATTGACGTCAATGGGTGGAGTATTTACGGTAAACTGCCCA
CTTGGCAGTACATCAAGTGTATCATATGCCAAGTACGCCCCCTATTGACGTCAATGACGGTAAATGGCCC
GCCTGGCATTATGCCCAGTACATGACCTTATGGGACTTTCCTACTTGGCAGTACATCTACGTATTAGTCA
TCGCTATTACCATGGTGATGCGGTTTTGGCAGTACATCAATGGGCGTGGATAGCGGTTTGACTCACGGGG
ATTTCCAAGTCTCCACCCCATTGACGTCAATGGGAGTTTGTTTTGGCACCAAAATCAACGGGACTTTCCA
AAATGTCGTAACAACTCCGCCCCATTGACGCAAATGGGCGGTAGGCGTGTACGGTGGGAGGTCTATATAA
GCAGAGCTCTCTGGCTAACTAGAGAACCCACTGCTTACTGGCTTATCGAAATTAATACGACTCACTATAG
GGAGACCCAAGCTCTAGCGCTACCGGTCGCCACCATGGGTAAGCCTATCCCTAACCCTCTCCTCGGTCTC
GATTCTACGCCCGGAAGCGGTAGCGGTACGATGGACGAGAAGACCACCGGCTGGGGGGGCGGCCACGTGG
TGGAGGGCCTGGCCGGCGAGCTGGAGCAGCTGCGGGCCAGGCTGGAGCACCACCCTCAGGGCCAGCGGGA
GCCCAGATCTCGAGCTATGGAAGCCTTCCCATGGGCCCCCAGATCCCCCAGAAGAGGCAGAGCACCTCCT
CCCATGGCCCTGGTGCCAAGCGCCAGATATGTGTCTGCCCCTGGACCTGCCCACCCCCAGCCTGTGGATG
GCGAGCCCAGATTCGGATGTGCTAGAGGCGGAAATGGCGGCGGAGGCAGCCCTCCTAGTAGCAGCAGCAG
CTCCTGTTGCAGCCCTCACACAGGCGCTGGACCTGGCGCTCTGGGACCTGCACTGGGGCCACCTGACTAC
GACGAGGACGACGACGATGACAGCGACGAGCCTGGCAGCAGAGGCAGATACCTGGGCTCTGCCCTGGAAC
TGCGGGCTCTGGAACTGTGTGCCGGACCTGCTGAAGCCGGCCTGCTGGAAGAGAGATTCGCCGAGCTGAG
CCCCTTCGCCGGCAGAGCTGCAGCAGTGCTGCTGGGATGTGCTCCTGCTGCCGCAGCCGCCGCTACAACA
ACATCTGAGGCCACCCCTCGGGAAGAGAGGGCTCCTGCTTGGGCCGCTGAACCTAGACTGCATGCTGCCT
CTGGCGCCGCTGCTGCAAGACTGCTGAAACCCGAACTGCAAGTGTGCGTGTTCTGCCGGAACAACAAAGA
AGCTATGGCCCTGTACACCACCCACATCCTGAAGGGCCCCGACGGCAGAGTGCTGTGTCCCGTGCTGCGG
AGATACACATGCCCTCTGTGTGGCGCCAGCGGCGACAATGCCCACACCATCAAGTACTGCCCCCTGAGCA
AGGTGCCCCCTCCACCAGCTAGACCCCCTCCAAGATCTGCCAGAGATGGCCCCCCTGGCAAGAAGCTGAG
ATAAGAATTCTGCAGTCGACGGTACCGCGGGCCCGGGATCCACCGGATCTAGATAACTGATCATAATCAG
CCATACCACATTTGTAGAGGTTTTACTTGCTTTAAAAAACCTCCCACACCTCCCCCTGAACCTGAAACAT
AAAATGAATGCAATTGTTGTTGTTAACTTGTTTATTGCAGCTTATAATGGTTACAAATAAAGCAATAGCA
TCACAAATTTCACAAATAAAGCATTTTTTTCACTGCATTCTAGTTGTGGTTTGTCCAAACTCATCAATGT
ATCTTAACGCGTAAATTGTAAGCGTTAATATTTTGTTAAAATTCGCGTTAAATTTTTGTTAAATCAGCTC
ATTTTTTAACCAATAGGCCGAAATCGGCAAAATCCCTTATAAATCAAAAGAATAGACCGAGATAGGGT
[37 nt withheld, positions 2099-2135]
AAAGAACGTGGACTCCAACGTCAAAGG
[49 nt withheld, positions 2163-2211]
T
[91 nt withheld, positions 2213-2303]
G
[124 nt withheld, positions 2305-2428]
CAGGTGGCACTTTTCGGGGAAATGTGCGCGGAACCCCTATTTGTTTATTTTTCTAAATACATTCAAATAT
GTATCCGCTCATGAGACAATAACCCTGATAAATGCTTCAATAATATTGAAAAAGGAAGAGTCCTGAGGCG
GAAAGAACCAGCTGTGGAATGTGTGTCAGTTAGGGTGTGGAAAGTCCCCAGGCTCCCCAGCAGGCAGAAG
TATGCAAAGCATGCATCTCAATTAGTCAGCAACCAGGTGTGGAAAGTCCCCAGGCTCCCCAGCAGGCAGA
AGTATGCAAAGCATGCATCTCAATTAGTCAGCAACCATAGTCCCGCCCCTAACTCCGCCCATCCCGCCCC
TAACTCCGCCCAGTTCCGCCCATTCTCCGCCCCATGGCTGACTAATTTTTTTTATTTATGCAGAGGCCGA
GGCCGCCTCGGCCTCTGAGCTATTCCAGAAGTAGTGAGGAGGCTTTTTTGGAGGCCTAGGCTTTTGCAAA
GATCGATCAAGAGACAGGATGAGGATCGTTTCGCATGATTGAACAAGATGGATTGCACGCAGGTTCTCCG
GCCGCTTGGGTGGAGAGGCTATTCGGCTATGACTGGGCACAACAGACAATCGGCTGCTCTGATGCCGCCG
TGTTCCGGCTGTCAGCGCAGGGGCGCCCGGTTCTTTTTGTCAAGACCGACCTGTCCGGTGCCCTGAATGA
ACTGCAAGACGAGGCAGCGCGGCTATCGTGGCTGGCCACGACGGGCGTTCCTTGCGCAGCTGTGCTCGAC
GTTGTCACTGAAGCGGGAAGGGACTGGCTGCTATTGGGCGAAGTGCCGGGGCAGGATCTCCTGTCATCTC
ACCTTGCTCCTGCCGAGAAAGTATCCATCATGGCTGATGCAATGCGGCGGCTGCATACGCTTGATCCGGC
TACCTGCCCATTCGACCACCAAGCGAAACATCGCATCGAGCGAGCACGTACTCGGATGGAAGCCGGTCTT
GTCGATCAGGATGATCTGGACGAAGAGCATCAGGGGCTCGCGCCAGCCGAACTGTTCGCCAGGCTCAAGG
CGAGCATGCCCGACGGCGAGGATCTCGTCGTGACCCATGGCGATGCCTGCTTGCCGAATATCATGGTGGA
AAATGGCCGCTTTTCTGGATTCATCGACTGTGGCCGGCTGGGTGTGGCGGACCGCTATCAGGACATAGCG
TTGGCTACCCGTGATATTGCTGAAGAGCTTGGCGGCGAATGGGCTGACCGCTTCCTCGTGCTTTACGGTA
TCGCCGCTCCCGATTCGCAGCGCATCGCCTTCTATCGCCTTCTTGACGAGTTCTTCTGAGCGGGACTCTG
GGGTTCGAAATGACCGACCAAGCGACGCCCAACCTGCCATCACGAGATTTCGATTCCACCGCCGCCTTCT
ATGAAAGGTTGGGCTTCGGAATCGTTTTCCGGGACGCCGGCTGGATGATCCTCCAGCGCGGGGATCTCAT
GCTGGAGTTCTTCGCCCACCCTAGGGGGAGGCTAACTGAAACACGGAAGGAGACAATACCGGAAGGAACC
CGCGCTATGACGGCAATAAAAAGACAGAATAAAACGCACGGTGTTGGGTCGTTTGTTCATAAACGCGGGG
TTCGGTCCCAGGGCTGGCACTCTGTCGATACCCCACCGAGACCCCATTGGGGCCAATACGCCCGCGTTTC
TTCCTTTTCCCCACCCCACCCCCCAAGTTCGGGTGAAGGCCCAGGGCTCGCAGCCAACGTCGGGGCGGCA
GGCCCTGCCATAGCCTCAGGTTACTCATATATACTTTAGATTGATTTAAAACTTCATTTTTAATTTAAAA
GGATCTAGGTGAAGATCCTTTTTGATAATCTCATGACCAAAATCCCTTAACGTGAGTTTTCGTTCCACTG
AGCGTCAGACCCCGTAGAAAAGATCAAAGGATCTTCTTGAGATCCTTTTTTTCTGCGCGTAATCTGCTGC
TTGCAAACAAAAAAACCACCGCTACCAGCGGTGGTTTGTTTGCCGGATCAAGAGCTACCAACTCTTTTTC
CGAAGGTAACTGGCTTCAGCAGAGCGCAGATACCAAATACTGTCCTTCTAGTGTAGCCGTAGTTAGGCCA
CCACTTCAAGAACTCTGTAGCACCGCCTACATACCTCGCTCTGCTAATCCTGTTACCAGTGGCTGCTGCC
AGTGGCGATAAGTCGTGTCTTACCGGGTTGGACTCAAGACGATAGTTACCGGATAAGGCGCAGCGGTCGG
GCTGAACGGGGGGTTCGTGCACACAGCCCAGCTTGGAGCGAACGACCTACACCGAACTGAGATACCTACA
GCGTGAGCTATGAGAAAGCGCCACGCTTCCCGAAGGGAGAAAGGCGGACAGGTATCCGGTAAGCGGCAGG
GTCGGAACAGGAGAGCGCACGAGGGAGCTTCCAGGGGGAAACGCCTGGTATCTTTATAGTCCTGTCGGGT
TTCGCCACCTCTGACTTGAGCGTCGATTTTTGTGATGCTCGTCAGGGGGGCGGAGCCTATGGAAAAACGC
CAGCAACGCGGCCTTTTTACGGTTCCTGGCCTTTTGCTGGCCTTTTGCTCACATGTTCTTTCCTGCGTTA
TCCCCTGATTCTGTGGATAACCGTATTACCGCCATGCAT
